>Addgene plasmid #165157 | pET42b-AncBE4max | addgene full sequence | sequence record 330060 | Addgene NGS Result
TAATACGACTCACTATAGGGGAATTGTGAGCGGATAACAATTCCCCTCTAGAAATAATTTTGTTTAACTT
TAAGAAGGAGATATACCATGGGCAGCAGTCATCATCATCACCATCACCCAAAGAAGAAGCGGAAAGTCAG
CAGTGAAACCGGACCAGTGGCAGTGGACCCAACCCTGAGGAGACGGATTGAGCCCCATGAATTTGAAGTG
TTCTTTGACCCAAGGGAGCTGAGGAAGGAGACATGCCTGCTGTACGAGATCAAGTGGGGCACAAGCCACA
AGATCTGGCGCCACAGCTCCAAGAACACCACAAAGCACGTGGAAGTGAATTTCATCGAGAAGTTTACCTC
CGAGCGGCACTTCTGCCCCTCTACCAGCTGTTCCATCACATGGTTTCTGTCTTGGAGCCCTTGCGGCGAG
TGTTCCAAGGCCATCACCGAGTTCCTGTCTCAGCACCCTAACGTGACCCTGGTCATCTACGTGGCCCGGC
TGTATCACCACATGGACCAGCAGAACAGGCAGGGCCTGCGCGATCTGGTGAATTCTGGCGTGACCATCCA
GATCATGACAGCCCCAGAGTACGACTATTGCTGGCGGAACTTCGTGAATTATCCACCTGGCAAGGAGGCA
CACTGGCCAAGATACCCACCCCTGTGGATGAAGCTGTATGCACTGGAGCTGCACGCAGGAATCCTGGGCC
TGCCTCCATGTCTGAATATCCTGCGGAGAAAGCAGCCCCAGCTGACATTTTTCACCATTGCTCTGCAGTC
TTGTCACTATCAGCGGCTGCCTCCTCATATTCTGTGGGCTACAGGCCTGAAGTCTGGAGGATCTAGCGGA
GGATCCTCTGGCAGCGAGACACCAGGAACAAGCGAGTCAGCAACACCAGAGAGCAGTGGCGGCAGCAGCG
GCGGCAGCGACAAGAAGTACAGCATCGGCCTGGCCATCGGCACCAACTCTGTGGGCTGGGCCGTGATCAC
CGACGAGTACAAGGTGCCCAGCAAGAAATTCAAGGTGCTGGGCAACACCGACCGGCACAGCATCAAGAAG
AACCTGATCGGAGCCCTGCTGTTCGACAGCGGCGAAACAGCCGAGGCCACCCGGCTGAAGAGAACCGCCA
GAAGAAGATACACCAGACGGAAGAACCGGATCTGCTATCTGCAAGAGATCTTCAGCAACGAGATGGCCAA
GGTGGACGACAGCTTCTTCCACAGACTGGAAGAGTCCTTCCTGGTGGAAGAGGATAAGAAGCACGAGCGG
CACCCCATCTTCGGCAACATCGTGGACGAGGTGGCCTACCACGAGAAGTACCCCACCATCTACCACCTGA
GAAAGAAACTGGTGGACAGCACCGACAAGGCCGACCTGCGGCTGATCTATCTGGCCCTGGCCCACATGAT
CAAGTTCCGGGGCCACTTCCTGATCGAGGGCGACCTGAACCCCGACAACAGCGACGTGGACAAGCTGTTC
ATCCAGCTGGTGCAGACCTACAACCAGCTGTTCGAGGAAAACCCCATCAACGCCAGCGGCGTGGACGCCA
AGGCCATCCTGTCTGCCAGACTGAGCAAGAGCAGACGGCTGGAAAATCTGATCGCCCAGCTGCCCGGCGA
GAAGAAGAATGGCCTGTTCGGAAACCTGATTGCCCTGAGCCTGGGCCTGACCCCCAACTTCAAGAGCAAC
TTCGACCTGGCCGAGGATGCCAAACTGCAGCTGAGCAAGGACACCTACGACGACGACCTGGACAACCTGC
TGGCCCAGATCGGCGACCAGTACGCCGACCTGTTTCTGGCCGCCAAGAACCTGTCCGACGCCATCCTGCT
GAGCGACATCCTGAGAGTGAACACCGAGATCACCAAGGCCCCCCTGAGCGCCTCTATGATCAAGAGATAC
GACGAGCACCACCAGGACCTGACCCTGCTGAAAGCTCTCGTGCGGCAGCAGCTGCCTGAGAAGTACAAAG
AGATTTTCTTCGACCAGAGCAAGAACGGCTACGCCGGCTACATTGACGGCGGAGCCAGCCAGGAAGAGTT
CTACAAGTTCATCAAGCCCATCCTGGAAAAGATGGACGGCACCGAGGAACTGCTCGTGAAGCTGAACAGA
GAGGACCTGCTGCGGAAGCAGCGGACCTTCGACAACGGCAGCATCCCCCACCAGATCCACCTGGGAGAGC
TGCACGCCATTCTGCGGCGGCAGGAAGATTTTTACCCATTCCTGAAGGACAACCGGGAAAAGATCGAGAA
GATCCTGACCTTCCGCATCCCCTACTACGTGGGCCCTCTGGCCAGGGGAAACAGCAGATTCGCCTGGATG
ACCAGAAAGAGCGAGGAAACCATCACCCCCTGGAACTTCGAGGAAGTGGTGGACAAGGGCGCTTCCGCCC
AGAGCTTCATCGAGCGGATGACCAACTTCGATAAGAACCTGCCCAACGAGAAGGTGCTGCCCAAGCACAG
CCTGCTGTACGAGTACTTCACCGTGTATAACGAGCTGACCAAAGTGAAATACGTGACCGAGGGAATGAGA
AAGCCCGCCTTCCTGAGCGGCGAGCAGAAAAAGGCCATCGTGGACCTGCTGTTCAAGACCAACCGGAAAG
TGACCGTGAAGCAGCTGAAAGAGGACTACTTCAAGAAAATCGAGTGCTTCGACTCCGTGGAAATCTCCGG
CGTGGAAGATCGGTTCAACGCCTCCCTGGGCACATACCACGATCTGCTGAAAATTATCAAGGACAAGGAC
TTCCTGGACAATGAGGAAAACGAGGACATTCTGGAAGATATCGTGCTGACCCTGACACTGTTTGAGGACA
GAGAGATGATCGAGGAACGGCTGAAAACCTATGCCCACCTGTTCGACGACAAAGTGATGAAGCAGCTGAA
GCGGCGGAGATACACCGGCTGGGGCAGGCTGAGCCGGAAGCTGATCAACGGCATCCGGGACAAGCAGTCC
GGCAAGACAATCCTGGATTTCCTGAAGTCCGACGGCTTCGCCAACAGAAACTTCATGCAGCTGATCCACG
ACGACAGCCTGACCTTTAAAGAGGACATCCAGAAAGCCCAGGTGTCCGGCCAGGGCGATAGCCTGCACGA
GCACATTGCCAATCTGGCCGGCAGCCCCGCCATTAAGAAGGGCATCCTGCAGACAGTGAAGGTGGTGGAC
GAGCTCGTGAAAGTGATGGGCCGGCACAAGCCCGAGAACATCGTGATCGAAATGGCCAGAGAGAACCAGA
CCACCCAGAAGGGACAGAAGAACAGCCGCGAGAGAATGAAGCGGATCGAAGAGGGCATCAAAGAGCTGGG
CAGCCAGATCCTGAAAGAACACCCCGTGGAAAACACCCAGCTGCAGAACGAGAAGCTGTACCTGTACTAC
CTGCAGAATGGGCGGGATATGTACGTGGACCAGGAACTGGACATCAACCGGCTGTCCGACTACGATGTGG
ACCATATCGTGCCTCAGAGCTTTCTGAAGGACGACTCCATCGACAACAAGGTGCTGACCAGAAGCGACAA
GAACCGGGGCAAGAGCGACAACGTGCCCTCCGAAGAGGTCGTGAAGAAGATGAAGAACTACTGGCGGCAG
CTGCTGAACGCCAAGCTGATTACCCAGAGAAAGTTCGACAATCTGACCAAGGCCGAGAGAGGCGGCCTGA
GCGAACTGGATAAGGCCGGCTTCATCAAGAGACAGCTGGTGGAAACCCGGCAGATCACAAAGCACGTGGC
ACAGATCCTGGACTCCCGGATGAACACTAAGTACGACGAGAATGACAAGCTGATCCGGGAAGTGAAAGTG
ATCACCCTGAAGTCCAAGCTGGTGTCCGATTTCCGGAAGGATTTCCAGTTTTACAAAGTGCGCGAGATCA
ACAACTACCACCACGCCCACGACGCCTACCTAAACGCCGTCGTGGGAACCGCCCTGATCAAAAAGTACCC
TAAGCTGGAAAGCGAGTTCGTGTACGGCGACTACAAGGTGTACGACGTGCGGAAGATGATCGCCAAGAGC
GAGCAGGAAATCGGCAAGGCTACCGCCAAGTACTTCTTCTACAGCAACATCATGAACTTTTTCAAGACCG
AGATTACCCTGGCCAACGGCGAGATCCGGAAGCGGCCTCTGATCGAGACAAACGGCGAAACCGGGGAGAT
CGTGTGGGATAAGGGCCGGGATTTTGCCACCGTGCGGAAAGTGCTGAGCATGCCCCAAGTGAATATCGTG
AAAAAGACCGAGGTGCAGACAGGCGGCTTCAGCAAAGAGTCTATCCTGCCCAAGAGGAACAGCGATAAGC
TGATCGCCAGAAAGAAGGACTGGGACCCTAAGAAGTACGGCGGCTTCGACAGCCCCACCGTGGCCTATTC
TGTGCTGGTGGTGGCCAAAGTGGAAAAGGGCAAGTCCAAGAAACTGAAGAGTGTGAAAGAGCTGCTGGGG
ATCACCATCATGGAAAGAAGCAGCTTCGAGAAGAATCCCATCGACTTTCTGGAAGCCAAGGGCTACAAAG
AAGTGAAAAAGGACCTGATCATCAAGCTGCCTAAGTACTCCCTGTTCGAGCTGGAAAACGGCCGGAAGAG
AATGCTGGCCTCTGCCGGCGAACTGCAGAAGGGAAACGAACTGGCCCTGCCCTCCAAATATGTGAACTTC
CTGTACCTGGCCAGCCACTATGAGAAGCTGAAGGGCTCCCCCGAGGATAATGAGCAGAAACAGCTGTTTG
TGGAACAGCACAAGCACTACCTGGACGAGATCATCGAGCAGATCAGCGAGTTCTCCAAGAGAGTGATCCT
GGCCGACGCTAATCTGGACAAAGTGCTGTCCGCCTACAACAAGCACCGGGATAAGCCCATCAGAGAGCAG
GCCGAGAATATCATCCACCTGTTTACCCTGACCAATCTGGGAGCCCCTGCCGCCTTCAAGTACTTTGACA
CCACCATCGACCGGAAGAGGTACACCAGCACCAAAGAGGTGCTGGACGCCACCCTGATCCACCAGAGCAT
CACCGGCCTGTACGAGACACGGATCGACCTGTCTCAGCTGGGAGGTGACAGCGGCGGGAGCGGCGGGAGC
GGGGGGAGCACTAATCTGAGCGACATCATTGAGAAGGAGACTGGGAAACAGCTGGTCATTCAGGAGTCCA
TCCTGATGCTGCCTGAGGAGGTGGAGGAAGTGATCGGCAACAAGCCAGAGTCTGACATCCTGGTGCACAC
CGCCTACGACGAGTCCACAGATGAGAATGTGATGCTGCTGACCTCTGACGCCCCCGAGTATAAGCCTTGG
GCCCTGGTCATCCAGGATTCTAACGGCGAGAATAAGATCAAGATGCTGAGCGGAGGATCCGGAGGATCTG
GAGGCAGCACCAACCTGTCTGACATCATCGAGAAGGAGACAGGCAAGCAGCTGGTCATCCAGGAGAGCAT
CCTGATGCTGCCCGAAGAAGTCGAAGAAGTGATCGGAAACAAGCCTGAGAGCGATATCCTGGTCCATACC
GCCTACGACGAGAGTACCGACGAAAATGTGATGCTGCTGACATCCGACGCCCCAGAGTATAAGCCCTGGG
CTCTGGTCATCCAGGATTCCAACGGAGAGAACAAAATCAAAATGCTGTCTGGCGGCTCAAAAAGAACCGC
CGACGGCAGCGAATTCGAGCCCAAGAAGAAGAGGAAAGTCTAATAATTGATTAATACCTAGGCTGCTAAA
CAAAGCCCGAAAGGAAGCTGAGTTGGCTGCTGCCACCGCTGAGCAATAACTAGCATAACCCCTTGGGGCC
TCTAAACGGGTCTTGAGGGGTTTTTTGCTGAAAGGAGGAACTATATCCGGATTGGCGAATGGG
[124 nt withheld, positions 5804-5927]
C
[91 nt withheld, positions 5929-6019]
A
[49 nt withheld, positions 6021-6069]
CCTTTGACGTTGGAGTCCACGTTCTTT
[37 nt withheld, positions 6097-6133]
ACCATATCTCGGTCTATTCTTTTGATTTATAAGGGATTTTGCCGATTTCGGCCTATTGGTTAAAAAATGA
GCTGATTTAACAAAAATTTAACGCGAATTTTAACAAAATATTAACGCTTACAATTTAGGTGGCACTTTTC
GGGGAAATGTGCGCGGAACCCCTATTTGTTTATTTTTCTAAATACATTCAAATATGTATCCGCTCATGAA
TTAATTCTTAGAAAAACTCATCGAGCATCAAATGAAACTGCAATTTATTCATATCAGGATTATCAATACC
ATATTTTTGAAAAAGCCGTTTCTGTAATGAAGGAGAAAACTCACCGAGGCAGTTCCATAGGATGGCAAGA
TCCTGGTATCGGTCTGCGATTCCGACTCGTCCAACATCAATACAACCTATTAATTTCCCCTCGTCAAAAA
TAAGGTTATCAAGTGAGAAATCACCATGAGTGACGACTGAATCCGGTGAGAATGGCAAAAGTTTATGCAT
TTCTTTCCAGACTTGTTCAACAGGCCAGCCATTACGCTCGTCATCAAAATCACTCGCATCAACCAAACCG
TTATTCATTCGTGATTGCGCCTGAGCGAGACGAAATACGCGATCGCTGTTAAAAGGACAATTACAAACAG
GAATCGAATGCAACCGGCGCAGGAACACTGCCAGCGCATCAACAATATTTTCACCTGAATCAGGATATTC
TTCTAATACCTGGAATGCTGTTTTCCCGGGGATCGCAGTGGTGAGTAACCATGCATCATCAGGAGTACGG
ATAAAATGCTTGATGGTCGGAAGAGGCATAAATTCCGTCAGCCAGTTTAGTCTGACCATCTCATCTGTAA
CATCATTGGCAACGCTACCTTTGCCATGTTTCAGAAACAACTCTGGCGCATCGGGCTTCCCATACAATCG
ATAGATTGTCGCACCTGATTGCCCGACATTATCGCGAGCCCATTTATACCCATATAAATCAGCATCCATG
TTGGAATTTAATCGCGGCCTAGAGCAAGACGTTTCCCGTTGAATATGGCTCATAACACCCCTTGTATTAC
TGTTTATGTAAGCAGACAGTTTTATTGTTCATGACCAAAATCCCTTAACGTGAGTTTTCGTTCCACTGAG
CGTCAGACCCCGTAGAAAAGATCAAAGGATCTTCTTGAGATCCTTTTTTTCTGCGCGTAATCTGCTAATT
GCAAACAAAAAAACCACCGCTACCAGCGGTGGTTTGTTTGCCGGATCAAGAGCTACCAACTCTTTTTCCG
AAGGTAACTGGCTTCAGCAGAGCGCAGATACCAAATACTGTCCTTCTAGTGTAGCCGTAGTTAGGCCACC
ACTTCAAGAACTCTGTAGCACCGCCTACATACCTCGCTCTGCTAATCATGTTACCAGTGGCTGCTGCCAG
TGGCGATAAGTCGTGTCTTACCGGGTTGGACTCAAGACGATAGTTACCGGATAAGGCGCAGCGGTCGGGC
TGAACGGGGGGTTCGTGCACACAGCCAAGCTTGGAGCGAACGACCTACACCGAACTGAGATACCTACAGC
GTGAGCTATGAGAAAGCGCCACGCTTCCCGAAGGGAGAAAGGCGGACAGGTATCCGGTAAGCGGCAGGGT
CGGAACAGGAGAGCGCACGAGGGAGCTTCCAGGGGGAAACGCCTGGTATCTTTATAGTCCTGTCGGGTTT
CGCCACCTCTGACTTGAGCGTCGATTTTTGTGATGCTCGTCAGGGGGGCGGAGCCTATGGAAAAACGCCA
GCAACGCGGCCTTTTTACGGTTCCTGGCCTTTTGCTGGCCTTTTGCTCACATGTTCTTTCCTGCGTTATC
CCCTGATTCTGTGGATAACCGTATTACCGCCTTTGAGTGAGCTGATACCGCTCGCCGCAGCCGAACGACC
GAGCGCAGCGAGTCAGTGAGCGAGGAAGCGGAAGAGCGCCTGATGCGGTATTTTCTCCTTACGCATCTGT
GCGGTATTTCACACCGCAATGGTGCACTCTCAGTACAATCTGCTCTGATGCCGCATAGTTAAGCCAGTAT
ACACTCCGCTATCGCTACGTGACTGGGTCATGGCTGCGCCCCGACACCCGCCAACACCCGCTGACGCGCC
CTGACGGGCTTGTCTGCTCCCGGCATCCGCTTACAGACAAGCTGTGACCGTCTCCGGGAGCTGCATGTGT
CAGAGGTTTTCACCGTCATCACCGAAACGCGCGAGGCAGCTGCGGTAAAGCTCATAAGCGTGGTCGTGAA
GCGATTCACAGATGTCTGCCTGTTCATCCGCGTCCAGCTCGTTGAGTTTCTCCAGAAGCGTTAATGTCTG
GCTTCTGATAAAGCGGGCCATGTTAAGGGCGGTTTTTTCCTGTTTGGTCACTGATGCCTCCGTGTAAGGG
GGATTTCTGTTCATGGGGGTAATGATACCGATGAAACGAGAGAGGATGCTCACGATACGGGTTACTGATG
ATGAACATGCCCGGTTACTGGAACGTTGTGAGGGTAAACAACTGGCGGTATGGATGCGGCGGGACCAGAG
AAAAATCACTCAGGGTCAATGCCAGCGCTTCGTTAATACAGATGTAGGTGTTCCACAGGGTAGCCAGCAG
CATCCTGCGATGCAGATCCGGAACATAATGGTGCAGGGCGCTGACTTCCGCGTTTCCAGACTTTACGAAA
CACGGAAACCGAAGACCATTCATGTTGTTGCTCAGGTCGCAGACGTTTTGCAGCAGCAGTCGCTTCACGT
TCGCTCGCGTATCGGTGATTCATTCTGCTAACCAGTAAGGCAACCCCGCCAGCCTAGCCGGGTCCTCAAC
GACAGGAGCACGATCATGCGCACCCGTGGGGCCGCCATGCCGGCGATAATGGCCTGCTTCTCGCCGAAAC
GTTTGGTGGCGGGACCAGTGACGAAGGCTTGAGCGAGGGAGTGCAAGATTCCGAATACCGCAAGCGACAG
GCCGATCATCGTCGCGCTCCAGCGAAAGCGGTCCTCGCCGAAAATGACCCAGAGCGCTGCCGGCACCTGT
CCTACGAGTTGCATGATAAAGAAGACAGTCATAAGTGCGGCGACGATAGTCATGCCCCGCGCCCACCGGA
AGGAGCTGACTGGGTTGAAGGCTCTCAAGGGCATCGGTCGAGATCCCGGTGCCTAATGAGTGAGCTAACT
TACATTAATTGCGTTGCGCTCACTGCCAGCTTTCCAGTCGGGAAACCTGTCGTGCCAGCTGCATTAATGA
ATCGGCCAACGCGCGGGGAGAGGCGGTTTGCGTATTGGGCGCCAGGGTGGTTTTTCTTTTCACCAGTGAG
ACGGGCAACAGCTGATTGCCCTTCACCGCCTGGCCCTGAGAGAGTTGCAGCAAGCGGTCCACGCTGGTTT
GCCCCAGCAGGCGAAAATCCTGTTTGATGGTGGTTAACGGCGGGATATAACATGAGCTGTCTTCGGTATC
GTCGTATCCCACTACCGAGATATCCGCACCAACGCGCAGCCCGGACTCGGTAATGGCGCGCATTGCGCCC
AGCGCCATCTGATCGTTGGCAACCAGCATCGCAGTGGGAACGATGCCCTCATTCAGCATTTGCATGGTTT
GTTGAAAACCGGACATGGCACTCCAGTCGCCTTCCCGTTCCGCTATCGGCTGAATTTGATTGCGAGTGAG
ATATTTATGCCAGCCAGCCAGACGCAGACGCGCCGAGACAGAACTTAATGGGCCCGCTAACAGCGCGATT
TGCTGGTGACCCAATGCGACCAGATGCTCCACGCCCAGTCGCGTACCGTCTTCATGGGAGAAAATAATAC
TGTTGATGGGTGTCTGGTCAGAGACATCAAGAAATAACGCCGGAACATTAGTGCAGGCAGCTTCCACAGC
AATGGCATCCTGGTCATCCAGCGGATAGTTAATGATCAGCCCACTGACGCGTTGCGCGAGAAGATTGTGC
ACCGCCGCTTTACAGGCTTCGACGCCGCTTCGTTCTACCATCGACACCACCACGCTGGCACCCAGTTGAT
CGGCGCGAGATTTAATCGCCGCGACAATTTGCGACGGCGCGTGCAGGGCCAGACTGGAGGTGGCAACGCC
AATCAGCAACAACTGTTTGCCCGCCAGTTGTTGTGCCACGCGGTTGGGAATGTAATTCAGCTCCGCCATC
GCCGCTTCCACTTTTTCCCGCGTTTTCGCAGAAACGTGGCTGGCATGGTTCACCACGCGGGAAACGGTCT
GATAAGAGACACCGGCATACTCTGCGACATCGTATAACGTTACTGGTTTCACATTCACCACCCTGAATTG
ACTCTCTTCCGGGCGCTATCATGCCATACCGCGAAAGGTTTTGCGCCATTCGATGGTGTCCGGGATCTCG
ACGCTCTCCCTTATGCGACTCCTGCATTAGGAAGCAGCCCAGTAGTAGGTTGAGGCCGTTGAGCACCGCC
GCCGCAAGGAATGGTGCATGCAAGGAGATGGCGCCCAACAGTCCCCCGGCCACGGGGCCTGCCACCATAC
CCACGCCGAAACAAGCGCTCATGAGCCCAAAGTGGCGAGCCCGATCTTCCCCATCGGTGATGTCGGCGAT
ATAGGCGCCAGCAACCGCACCTGTGGCGCCGGTGATGCCGGCCACGATGCGTCCGGCGTAGAGGATCGAG
ATCTCGATCCCGCGAAAT
Features (pLannotate 1.2.2; 21 found; start..end, strand, type, name):
      1..19      +  promoter       T7 promoter: promoter for bacteriophage T7 RNA polymerase
     20..44      +  protein_bind   lac operator: The lac repressor binds to the lac operator to inhibit transcription in E. coli. This inhibition can be relieved by adding lactose or isopropyl-β-D-thiogalactopyranoside (IPTG). lac repressor encoded by lacI
     59..81      +  RBS            RBS: efficient ribosome binding site from bacteriophage T7 gene 10 (Olins and Rangwala, 1989)
    139..822     +  CDS            Apobec1: ABEC1_RAT - Experimental evidence at protein level: Swiss-Prot protein existence level 1. Catalytic component of the apolipoprotein B mRNA editing enzyme complex which is responsible for the postranscriptional editing of a CAA codon for Gln to a UAA codon for stop in the APOB mRNA. May also play a role in the epigenetic regulation of gene expression by participating in DNA demethylation. From Rattus norvegicus (Rat).
    919..2520    +  CDS            dCas9(N): N-terminal portion of catalytically inactive Streptococcus pyogenes dCas9 carrying the D10A mutation (Zetsche et al., 2015)
   2521..5015    +  CDS            Cas9(C) (fragment): C-terminal portion of Streptococcus pyogenes Cas9 (Zetsche et al., 2015)
   5329..5577    +  CDS            UGI: UNGI_BPPB2 - Experimental evidence at protein level: Swiss-Prot protein existence level 1. This protein binds specifically and reversibly to the host uracil-DNA glycosylase, preventing removal of uracil residues from PBS2 DNA by the host uracil-excision repair system. From Bacillus phage PBS2 (Bacteriophage PBS2).
   5669..5712    +  CDS            SET1 (fragment): solubility-enhancement tag derived from T7 phage gene 10B
   5720..5767    +  terminator     T7 terminator: transcription terminator for bacteriophage T7 RNA polymerase
   5804..6259    +  rep_origin     f1 ori (sequence partly withheld): f1 bacteriophage origin of replication; arrow indicates direction of (+) strand synthesis
   6285..6342    +  promoter       AmpR promoter (fragment): bla
   6351..7166    -  CDS            KanR: aminoglycoside phosphotransferase; aph(3')-Ia; confers resistance to kanamycin in bacteria or G418 (Geneticin®) in eukaryotes
   7288..7876    +  rep_origin     ori: high-copy-number ColE1/pMB1/pBR322/pUC origin of replication
   8062..8201    -  misc_feature   bom: basis of mobility region from pBR322
   8303..8494    -  CDS            rop: Rop protein, which maintains plasmids at low copy number; rop
   8511..8891    +  CDS            YPB1_ECOLX: Protein predicted: Swiss-Prot protein existence level 4. From Escherichia coli.
   8963..9254    -  CDS            TcR (fragment): tetracycline efflux protein; tet; confers resistance to tetracycline
   9269..9290    -  protein_bind   CAP binding site: CAP binding activates transcription in the presence of cAMP. E. coli catabolite activator protein
   9303..10385   -  CDS            lacI: lac repressor; lacI; The lac repressor binds to the lac operator to inhibit transcription in E. coli. This inhibition can be relieved by adding lactose or isopropyl-β-D-thiogalactopyranoside (IPTG).
  10386..10463   -  promoter       lacI promoter: lacI
  10471..10750   -  CDS            TcR (fragment): tetracycline efflux protein; tet; confers resistance to tetracycline
