[The description below was written by a language model from this plasmid's Addgene catalogue record and pLannotate feature annotations shown in this document.]
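Description:
pET42b-AncBE4max is a bacterial expression plasmid of about 10.8 kb, built on the pET42b backbone, for producing the cytosine base editor AncBE4max as a recombinant protein in E. coli. It is selected with kanamycin through an aph(3')-Ia gene. Replication is from a pBR322/ColE1-type origin that sits alongside the bom region and the rop gene, which fits the low copy number listed in the record. An f1 phage origin is also present. Short tetracycline-resistance fragments and a partial AmpR promoter are annotated as well; these look like nonfunctional backbone remnants.

The roughly 5.6 kb insert was assembled by Gibson cloning, and part of the plasmid derives from an earlier deposited plasmid. The insert lies downstream of a T7 promoter with an adjacent lac operator and the T7 gene 10 ribosome binding site, and it ends at the T7 terminator. A plasmid-borne lacI gene supplies repressor, so expression is IPTG-inducible in hosts that provide T7 RNA polymerase. According to the record, the open reading frame encodes NLS-AncBE4max-NLS with an N-terminal 6xHis tag for affinity purification, although the tag and the NLSs are not individually annotated. The feature table detects an APOBEC1-type cytidine deaminase (matched to rat APOBEC1), followed by Streptococcus pyogenes Cas9 carrying the D10A mutation. After these comes the uracil glycosylase inhibitor (UGI) from phage PBS2, which blocks uracil excision so that C-to-U deamination events are retained. Only one UGI copy is annotated, with an unannotated gap preceding it. The catalogue lists the insert species as human, whereas the annotated components are of rat, bacterial and phage origin. The purified protein would typically be used with guide RNAs for base editing, and the associated publication concerns control of Cas9 activity with photocleavable guide RNAs.
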