Addgene plasmid #165157: pET42b-AncBE4max
Purpose: Expresses NLS-AncBE4max-NLS with an N-terminal His Tag (6xHis) for bacterial expression
Depositing lab: Taekjip Ha. Depositing organization: Johns Hopkins University and School of Medicine. Publication: Cas9 deactivation with photocleavable guide RNAs. Zou RS, Liu Y, Wu B, Ha T. Mol Cell. 2021 Apr 1;81(7):1553-1565.e8. doi: 10.1016/j.molcel.2021.02.007. Epub 2021 Mar 3. PubMed 33662274.
Backbone
  Vector backbone: pET42b
  Backbone size w/o insert (bp): 5218
  Total vector size (bp): 10771
  Vector type: Bacterial Expression
Growth in bacteria
  Bacterial resistance: Kanamycin, 50 μg/mL
  Growth temperature: 37°C
  Growth strain: DH5alpha
  Copy number: Low Copy
Gene/Insert
  Gene/Insert name: AncBE4max
  Species: H. sapiens (human)
  Insert size (bp): 5553
  Tag / fusion protein: 6xHis (N terminal on insert)
  Cloning method: Gibson Cloning
  Sequencing primers: 5′ TAATACGACTCACTATAGGG; 3′ GCTAGTTATTGCTCAGCGG
Resource information
  A portion of this plasmid was derived from a plasmid made by: https://www.addgene.org/112094/
Terms and licenses: Academic/Nonprofit Terms; Industry Terms: Not Available to Industry
How to cite: pET42b-AncBE4max was a gift from Taekjip Ha (Addgene plasmid # 165157 ; http://n2t.net/addgene:165157 ; RRID:Addgene_165157)
